>Addgene plasmid #37847 | pAcGP67A-rCL1-HormR-GAIN | addgene partial sequence | sequence record 48378 | polyhedrin-rev
ACATTACGGATTTCCTTGAAGAGAGTGAGTTTTTGGTTCTTGCCGGGTCCCAGGAAAGGATCAGATCTGC
AGCGGCCGCTCAATGGTGATGGTGATGGTGATGGTGATTAATACGGCCTTGGTAGATCTCTCGGTGAGCC
ATGAGCACTGCGAAGTTGGTGAGGTGGCTGCAGGCACATGTGGTATGGGTCTTATTGGACTCCACCAGTC
GGCAGCCCTGGGTTGACCAGTAGCCCAGCATGGAGCGCTCTGAGTAGTTCCAGAAGGAGCAGTTTGCATT
GAAGTGGTTCTTGGCCTCCAAGTGGGCCACAGTAAAGATGACAGGGTCCATGAGGAAGACACGGCTGGAC
TCCTTATTGATGGATGCTGCGATGACCTGTGAGTTAACCACCAGGGAGGCACCTCCAGGGCCACCGGTCC
CTGCCTCACCTGCCAGCTTCACTGTGGCATTCTCCGTGGACAAGAAGAGGCCCAGGTTGTTGTAGAGAAT
GAAGACAACCTTCACCACACCATTGCGGCTGTTCTGCTTGATGGTGTTGGCGGACAGCTGAATGGAGCTC
TCACTGGCATACTCCTGGGGGAACACCAACTCCTGCACTTGACCCTCTGTGCTCAGGACAGTGACCTCCA
GGACCACATTCTGCTTGGCAGCCAAGAAGCGAGCAGGTTCTCTGA
