>Addgene plasmid #37847 | pAcGP67A-rCL1-HormR-GAIN | addgene partial sequence | sequence record 49827 | polyhedrin-fwd
GTTTTCGTACAGTTTTGTAATAAAAAAACCTATAAATATTCCGGATTATTCATACCGTCCCACCATCGGG
CGCGGATCTATGCTACTAGTAAATCAGTCACACCAAGGCTTCAATAAGGAACACACAAGCAAGATGGTAA
GCGCTATTGTTTTATATGTGCTTTTGGCGGCGGCGGCGCATTCTGCCTTTGCGGCGGATCCCGGGTACCT
TCTAGAACCAGCACCCAGTACCCGGCGGCCTCCAGCCCCCAATCTGCATGTGTCCCCTGAGCTCTTCTGT
GAACCCCGAGAGGTCCGGCGGGTCCAGTGGCCAGCTACCCAGCAGGGTATGCTGGTAGAGAGACCTTGCC
CCAAGGGAACTCGAGGAATTGCCTCGTTCCAGTGCCTCCCAGCTCTGGGGCTCTGGAATCCTCGGGGCCC
TGACCTCAGCAACTGCACTTCCCCCTGGGTCAACCAAGTCGCCCAGAAGATCAAGAGTGGAGAGAATGCA
GCCAACATTGCTAGTGAGCTGGCCCGCCACACGCGGGGCTCCATCTATGCTGGGGACGTGTCCTCATCGG
TGAAGCTGATGGAGCAACTGCTAGATATCCTGGATGCCCAGCTCCAGGCCCTACGGCCCATTGAACGAGA
GTCAGCTGGCAAGAACTACAATAAGATGCACAAGCGAGAGAGAACCTGCAAGGACTATATCAAGGCTGTG
GTGGAGACAGTGGACAACCTGCTTCGGCCAGAGGCACTTGAGTCATGGAAAGACATGAATGCCACCGAAC
AGGTCCATACGG
