[The description below was written by a language model from this plasmid's Addgene catalogue record.]
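Description:
pAcGP67A-rCL1-HormR-GAIN is a baculovirus transfer vector built on the commercial pAcGP67A backbone (about 9.8 kb without insert) for producing a fragment of a rat adhesion GPCR in insect cells. The plasmid is propagated in E. coli under ampicillin selection; the record lists the copy number as unknown and includes no feature table, so the bacterial origin and other backbone elements are not itemised. As a transfer vector, it is not used directly for expression. Instead it is co-introduced with baculoviral DNA into insect cells, where recombination moves the expression cassette into the viral genome to generate recombinant virus.

The insert is a roughly 1.2 kb segment of rat CL1 (latrophilin 1, gene Adgrl1/Lphn1) restricted to residues 460–849, which cover only the hormone-receptor-like (HormR) domain and the GAIN domain of the extracellular region. It was cloned between XbaI and NotI sites, both retained, and carries a C-terminal 8xHis tag for metal-affinity purification. Expression is driven by the polyhedrin promoter, a very strong, very late baculoviral promoter. The pAcGP67 vector series is generally designed to fuse inserts to the gp67 secretion signal so that the protein is exported into the culture medium, although the record does not explicitly describe this signal.

The associated publication concerns a conserved domain of cell-adhesion GPCRs that mediates autoproteolysis. This fits use of the construct to produce secreted, His-tagged HormR–GAIN protein for structural and biochemical analysis.
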