Addgene plasmid #37847: pAcGP67A-rCL1-HormR-GAIN
Depositing lab: Axel Brunger. Depositing organization: Stanford University. Publication: A novel evolutionarily conserved domain of cell-adhesion GPCRs mediates autoproteolysis. Arac D, Boucard AA, Bolliger MF, Nguyen J, Soltis SM, Sudhof TC, Brunger AT. EMBO J. 2012 Feb 14;31(6):1364-78. doi: 10.1038/emboj.2012.26. PubMed 22333914.
Backbone
  Vector backbone: pAcGP67A
  Backbone manufacturer: BD Biosciences
  Backbone size w/o insert (bp): 9761
  Vector type: Baculovirus Transfer Vectors
Growth in bacteria
  Bacterial resistance: Ampicillin, 100 μg/mL
  Growth temperature: 37°C
  Growth strain: DH5alpha
  Copy number: Unknown
Gene/Insert
  Gene/Insert name: CL1
  Species: R. norvegicus (rat)
  Insert size (bp): 1167
  Mutation: HormR and GAIN domains only (aa460–849
  Entrez Gene: Adgrl1 (a.k.a. CL1BA, Lphn1)
  Promoter: Polyhedrin
  Tag / fusion protein: 8xHIS (C terminal on insert)
  Cloning method: Restriction Enzyme; 5′ cloning site Xba1 (not destroyed); 3′ cloning site Not1 (not destroyed)
  Sequencing primers: 5′ polyhedrin-fwd; 3′ polyhedrin-rev
Terms and licenses: Academic/Nonprofit Terms; Industry Terms: Not Available to Industry
How to cite: pAcGP67A-rCL1-HormR-GAIN was a gift from Axel Brunger (Addgene plasmid # 37847 ; http://n2t.net/addgene:37847 ; RRID:Addgene_37847)
